Addgene plasmid #74696: pAN1717
Purpose: RPU standard plasmid
Depositing lab: Christopher Voigt. Depositing organization: Massachusetts Institute of Technology. Publication: Genetic circuit design automation. Nielsen AA, Der BS, Shin J, Vaidyanathan P, Paralanov V, Strychalski EA, Ross D, Densmore D, Voigt CA. Science. 2016 Apr 1;352(6281):aac7341. doi: 10.1126/science.aac7341. PubMed 27034378.
Backbone
  Vector backbone: pAN801
  Backbone manufacturer: Alec Nielsen
  Backbone size w/o insert (bp): 3926
  Total vector size (bp): 4919
  Vector type: Bacterial Expression
Growth in bacteria
  Bacterial resistance: Kanamycin, 50 μg/mL
  Growth temperature: 37°C
  Growth strain: DH5alpha
  Copy number: Low Copy
Gene/Insert
  Gene/Insert name: Insulated J23101-YFP
  Species: E. coli
  Insert size (bp): 993
Terms and licenses: Academic/Nonprofit Terms; Industry Terms: Not Available to Industry
How to cite: pAN1717 was a gift from Christopher Voigt (Addgene plasmid # 74696 ; http://n2t.net/addgene:74696 ; RRID:Addgene_74696)
