[The description below was written by a language model from this plasmid's Addgene catalogue record and pLannotate feature annotations shown in this document.]
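Description:
pAN1717 is a low-copy bacterial expression plasmid of about 4.9 kb, built on the pAN801 backbone and intended for use in E. coli as a reference standard for relative promoter units (RPU). It replicates from a p15A origin, which is compatible with ColE1-type plasmids, and is selected with kanamycin through an aph(3')-Ia aminoglycoside phosphotransferase gene. The short matches to RSF ori, bom, the tet promoter and TcR in the automated annotation are small fragments, most likely backbone remnants or similarity hits rather than functional elements.

The roughly 1 kb insert is recorded as "Insulated J23101-YFP". J23101 is a constitutive synthetic promoter from the Anderson collection. The annotation software labels the promoter region as a fragment of the closely related family member J23119, which probably reflects sequence similarity within that promoter series rather than a different part. Immediately downstream lies a hammerhead ribozyme derived from the tobacco ringspot virus satellite RNA. This self-cleaving element acts as the insulator: it trims the 5' end of the transcript so that the mRNA leader, and therefore translation of the reporter, is independent of the upstream promoter context. It is followed by an EYFP coding sequence as the fluorescent readout. The plasmid also carries lacI under its own promoter and a tetR gene, repressors that serve as sensor components in genetic circuit backbones, so the standard keeps a similar genetic context to the circuit plasmids it is compared against.

In use, YFP fluorescence from cells carrying pAN1717 defines the reference output of a constitutive promoter. Measurements from other promoters or genetic circuit gates can then be normalized to it and reported in RPU, which makes them comparable across experiments and instruments.
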