Features (pLannotate 1.2.2; 13 found; start..end, strand, type, name):
     24..55      +  promoter       J23119 promoter (fragment): bacterial promoter (Registry of Standard Biological Parts BBa J23119)
     62..111     +  misc_RNA       sTRSV HHRz: hammerhead ribozyme from the tobacco ringspot virus satellite RNA (Khvorova et al., 2003)
    161..880     +  CDS            EYFP: enhanced YFP mammalian codon-optimized
    954..1027    +  promoter       lacI promoter (fragment): lacI
   1028..2107    +  CDS            lacI: LACI_ECOLI - Experimental evidence at protein level: Swiss-Prot protein existence level 1. Repressor of the lactose operon. Binds allolactose as an inducer. From Escherichia coli (strain K12).
   2129..2749    +  CDS            tetR: TETR2_ECOLX - Experimental evidence at protein level: Swiss-Prot protein existence level 1. TetR is the repressor of the tetracycline resistance element; its N-terminal region forms a helix-turn-helix structure and binds DNA. Binding of tetracycline to TetR reduces the repressor affinity for the tetracycline resistance gene (tetA) promoter operator sites. From Escherichia coli.
   2845..2863    -  promoter       tet promoter (fragment): E. coli promoter for tetracycline efflux protein gene
   2873..2993    +  CDS            TcR (fragment): tetracycline efflux protein; tet; confers resistance to tetracycline
   3012..3034    -  rep_origin     RSF ori (fragment): Plasmids containing the RSF 1030 origin of replication can be propagated in E. coli cells that contain additional plasmids with compatible origins.
   3051..3077    +  misc_feature   bom (fragment): basis of mobility region from pBR322
   3176..3231    -  rep_origin     RSF ori (fragment): Plasmids containing the RSF 1030 origin of replication can be propagated in E. coli cells that contain additional plasmids with compatible origins.
   3319..3864    -  rep_origin     p15A ori: Plasmids containing the medium-copy-number p15A origin of replication can be propagated in E. coli cells that contain a second plasmid with the ColE1 origin.
   3953..4768    -  CDS            KanR: aminoglycoside phosphotransferase; aph(3')-Ia; confers resistance to kanamycin in bacteria or G418 (Geneticin®) in eukaryotes
>Addgene plasmid #74696 | pAN1717 | addgene full sequence | sequence record 362687 | Addgene NGS Result
CGCTTGATAAGTCCCTAACTTTTACAGCTAGCTCAGTCCTAGGTATTATGCTAGCCTGAAGCTGTCACCG
GATGTGCTTTCCGGTCTGATGAGTCCGTGAGGACGAAACAGCCTCTACAAATAATTTTGTTTAATACTAG
AGAAAGAGGGGAAATACTAGATGGTGAGCAAGGGCGAGGAGCTGTTCACCGGGGTGGTGCCCATCCTGGT
CGAGCTGGACGGCGACGTAAACGGCCACAAGTTCAGCGTGTCCGGCGAGGGCGAGGGCGATGCCACCTAC
GGCAAGCTGACCCTGAAGTTCATCTGCACCACAGGCAAGCTGCCCGTGCCCTGGCCCACCCTCGTGACCA
CCTTCGGCTACGGCCTGCAATGCTTCGCCCGCTACCCCGACCACATGAAGCTGCACGACTTCTTCAAGTC
CGCCATGCCCGAAGGCTACGTCCAGGAGCGCACCATCTTCTTCAAGGACGACGGCAACTACAAGACCCGC
GCCGAGGTGAAGTTCGAGGGCGACACCCTGGTGAACCGCATCGAGCTGAAGGGCATCGACTTCAAGGAGG
ACGGCAACATCCTGGGGCACAAGCTGGAGTACAACTACAACAGCCACAACGTCTATATCATGGCCGACAA
GCAGAAGAACGGCATCAAGGTGAACTTCAAGATCCGCCACAACATCGAGGACGGCAGCGTGCAGCTCGCC
GACCACTACCAGCAGAACACCCCAATCGGCGACGGCCCCGTGCTGCTGCCCGACAACCACTACCTTAGCT
ACCAGTCCGCCCTGAGCAAAGACCCCAACGAGAAGCGCGATCACATGGTCCTGCTGGAGTTCGTGACCGC
CGCCGGGATCACTCTCGGCATGGACGAGCTGTACAAGTAACTCGGTACCAAATTCCAGAAAAGAGGCCTC
CCGAAAGGGGGGCCTTTTTTCGTTTTGGTCCAATGGCGGCGCGCCATCGAATGGCGCAAAACCTTTCGCG
GTATGGCATGATAGCGCCCGGAAGAGAGTCAATTCAGGGTGGTGAATATGAAACCAGTAACGTTATACGA
TGTCGCAGAGTATGCCGGTGTCTCTTATCAGACCGTTTCCCGCGTGGTGAACCAGGCCAGCCACGTTTCT
GCGAAAACGCGGGAAAAAGTGGAAGCGGCGATGGCGGAGCTGAATTACATTCCCAACCGCGTGGCACAAC
AACTGGCGGGCAAACAGTCGTTGCTGATTGGCGTTGCCACCTCCAGTCTGGCCCTGCACGCGCCGTCGCA
AATTGTCGCGGCGATTAAATCTCGCGCCGATCAACTGGGTGCCAGCGTGGTGGTGTCGATGGTAGAACGA
AGCGGCGTCGAAGCCTGTAAAGCGGCGGTGCACAATCTTCTCGCGCAACGCGTCAGTGGGCTGATCATTA
ACTATCCGCTGGATGACCAGGATGCCATTGCTGTGGAAGCTGCCTGCACTAATGTTCCGGCGTTATTTCT
TGATGTCTCTGACCAGACACCCATCAACAGTATTATTTTCTCCCATGAGGACGGTACGCGACTGGGCGTG
GAGCATCTGGTCGCATTGGGTCACCAGCAAATCGCGCTGTTAGCGGGCCCATTAAGTTCTGTCTCGGCGC
GTCTGCGTCTGGCTGGCTGGCATAAATATCTCACTCGCAATCAAATTCAGCCGATAGCGGAACGGGAAGG
CGACTGGAGTGCCATGTCCGGTTTTCAACAAACCATGCAAATGCTGAATGAGGGCATCGTTCCCACTGCG
ATGCTGGTTGCCAACGATCAGATGGCGCTGGGCGCAATGCGCGCCATTACCGAGTCCGGGCTGCGCGTTG
GTGCGGATATCTCGGTAGTGGGATACGACGATACCGAAGATAGCTCATGTTATATCCCGCCGTTAACCAC
CATCAAACAGGATTTTCGCCTGCTGGGGCAAACCAGCGTGGACCGCTTGCTGCAACTCTCTCAGGGCCAG
GCGGTGAAGGGCAATCAGCTGTTGCCAGTCTCACTGGTGAAAAGAAAAACCACCCTGGCGCCCAATACGC
AAACCGCCTCTCCCCGCGCGTTGGCCGATTCATTAATGCAGCTGGCACGACAGGTTTCCCGACTGGAAAG
CGGGCAGTGATAATCCAGGAGGAAAAAAATGTCCAGATTAGATAAAAGTAAAGTGATTAACAGCGCATTA
GAGCTGCTTAATGAGGTCGGAATCGAAGGTTTAACAACCCGTAAACTCGCCCAGAAGCTAGGTGTAGAGC
AGCCTACATTGTATTGGCATGTAAAAAATAAGCGGGCTTTGCTCGACGCCTTAGCCATTGAGATGTTAGA
TAGGCACCATACTCACTTTTGCCCTTTAGAAGGGGAAAGCTGGCAAGATTTTTTACGTAATAACGCTAAA
AGTTTTAGATGTGCTTTACTAAGTCATCGCGATGGAGCAAAAGTACATTTAGGTACACGGCCTACAGAAA
AACAGTATGAAACTCTCGAAAATCAATTAGCCTTTTTATGCCAACAAGGTTTTTCACTAGAGAATGCATT
ATATGCACTCAGCGCTGTGGGGCATTTTACTTTAGGTTGCGTATTGGAAGATCAAGAGCATCAAGTCGCT
AAAGAAGAAAGGGAAACACCTACTACTGATAGTATGCCGCCATTATTACGACAAGCTATCGAATTATTTG
ATCACCAAGGTGCAGAGCCAGCCTTCTTATTCGGCCTTGAATTGATCATATGCGGATTAGAAAAACAACT
TAAATGTGAAAGTGGGTCCTAATAATTGGTAACGAATCAGACAATTGACGGCTCGAGGGAGTAGCATAGG
GTTTGCAGAATCCCTGCTTCGTCCATTTGACAGGCACATTATGCATCGATGATAAGCTGTCAAACATGAG
CAGATCCTCTACGCCGGACGCATCGTGGCCGGCATCACCGGCGCCACAGGTGCGGTTGCTGGCGCCTATA
TCGCCGACATCACCGATGGGGAAGATCGGGCTCGCCACTTCGGGCTCATGAGCAAATATTTTATCTGAGG
TGCTTCCTCGCTCACTGACTCGCTGCACGAGGCAGACCTCAGCGCTAGCGGAGTGTATACTGGCTTACTA
TGTTGGCACTGATGAGGGTGTCAGTGAAGTGCTTCATGTGGCAGGAGAAAAAAGGCTGCACCGGTGCGTC
AGCAGAATATGTGATACAGGATATATTCCGCTTCCTCGCTCACTGACTCGCTACGCTCGGTCGTTCGACT
GCGGCGAGCGGAAATGGCTTACGAACGGGGCGGAGATTTCCTGGAAGATGCCAGGAAGATACTTAACAGG
GAAGTGAGAGGGCCGCGGCAAAGCCGTTTTTCCATAGGCTCCGCCCCCCTGACAAGCATCACGAAATCTG
ACGCTCAAATCAGTGGTGGCGAAACCCGACAGGACTATAAAGATACCAGGCGTTTCCCCCTGGCGGCTCC
CTCGTGCGCTCTCCTGTTCCTGCCTTTCGGTTTACCGGTGTCATTCCGCTGTTATGGCCGCGTTTGTCTC
ATTCCACGCCTGACACTCAGTTCCGGGTAGGCAGTTCGCTCCAAGCTGGACTGTATGCACGAACCCCCCG
TTCAGTCCGACCGCTGCGCCTTATCCGGTAACTATCGTCTTGAGTCCAACCCGGAAAGACATGCAAAAGC
ACCACTGGCAGCAGCCACTGGTAATTGATTTAGAGGAGTTAGTCTTGAAGTCATGCGCCGGTTAAGGCTA
AACTGAAAGGACAAGTTTTGGTGACTGCGCTCCTCCAAGCCAGTTACCTCGGTTCAAAGAGTTGGTAGCT
CAGAGAACCTTCGAAAAACCGCCCTGCAAGGCGGTTTTTTCGTTTTCAGAGCAAGAGATTACGCGCAGAC
CAAAACGATCTCAAGAAGATCATCTTATTAAGGGGTCTGACGCTCAGTGGAACGAAAAATCAATCTAAAG
TATATATGAGTAAACTTGGTCTGACAGTTACCTTAGAAAAACTCATCGAGCATCAAATGAAACTGCAATT
TATTCATATCAGGATTATCAATACCATATTTTTGAAAAAGCCGTTTCTGTAATGAAGGAGAAAACTCACC
GAGGCAGTTCCATAGGATGGCAAGATCCTGGTATCGGTCTGCGATTCCGACTCGTCCAACATCAATACAA
CCTATTAATTTCCCCTCGTCAAAAATAAGGTTATCAAGTGAGAAATCACCATGAGTGACGACTGAATCCG
GTGAGAATGGCAAAAGCTTATGCATTTCTTTCCAGACTTGTTCAACAGGCCAGCCATTACGCTCGTCATC
AAAATCACTCGCATCAACCAAACCGTTATTCATTCGTGATTGCGCCTGAGCGAGACGAAATACGCGATCG
CTGTTAAAAGGACAATTACAAACAGGAATCGAATGCAACCGGCGCAGGAACACTGCCAGCGCATCAACAA
TATTTTCACCTGAATCAGGATATTCTTCTAATACCTGGAATGCTGTTTTCCCGGGGATCGCAGTGGTGAG
TAACCATGCATCATCAGGAGTACGGATAAAATGCTTGATGGTCGGAAGAGGCATAAATTCCGTCAGCCAG
TTTAGTCTGACCATCTCATCTGTAACATCATTGGCAACGCTACCTTTGCCATGTTTCAGAAACAACTCTG
GCGCATCGGGCTTCCCATACAATCGATAGATTGTCGCACCTGATTGCCCGACATTATCGCGAGCCCATTT
ATACCCATATAAATCAGCATCCATGTTGGAATTTAATCGCGGCCTGGAGCAAGACGTTTCCCGTTGAATA
TGGCTCATAACACCCCTTGTATTACTGTTTATGTAAGCAGACAGTTTTATTGTTCATGATGATATATTTT
TATCTTGTGCAATGTACATCAGAGATTTTGAGACACAACCAATTATTGAAGGCCTCCCTAACGGGGGGCC
TTTTTTTGTTTCTGGTCTCC
