>Addgene plasmid #74696 | pAN1717 | addgene partial sequence | sequence record 145626 | EGFP-C 5'-CATGGTCCTGCTGGAGTTCGTG-3'
AGTAACTCGGTACCAAATTCCAGAAAAGAGGCCTCCCGAAAGGGGGGCCTTTTTTCGTTTTGGTCCAATG
GCGGCGCGCCATCGAATGGCGCAAAACCTTTCGCGGTATGGCATGATAGCGCCCGGAAGAGAGTCAATTC
AGGGTGGTGAATATGAAACCAGTAACGTTATACGATGTCGCAGAGTATGCCGGTGTCTCTTATCAGACCG
TTTCCCGCGTGGTGAACCAGGCCAGCCACGTTTCTGCGAAAACGCGGGAAAAAGTGGAAGCGGCGATGGC
GGAGCTGAATTACATTCCCAACCGCGTGGCACAACAACTGGCGGGCAAACAGTCGTTGCTGATTGGCGTT
GCCACCTCCAGTCTGGCCCTGCACGCGCCGTCGCAAATTGTCGCGGCGATTAAATCTCGCGCCGATCAAC
TGGGTGCCAGCGTGGTGGTGTCGATGGTAGAACGAAGCGGCGTCGAAGCCTGTAAAGCGGCGGTGCACAA
TCTTCTCGCGCAACGCGTCAGTGGGCTGATCATTAACTATCCGCTGGATGACCAGGATGCCATTGCTGTG
GAAGCTGCCTGCACTAATGTTCCGGCGTTATTTCTTGATGTCTCTGACCAGACACCCATCAACAGTATTA
TTTTCTCCCATGAGGACGGTACGCGACTGGGCGTGGAGCATCTGGTCGCATTGGGTCACCAGCAAATCGC
GCTGTTAGCGGGCC
