>Addgene plasmid #74696 | pAN1717 | addgene partial sequence | sequence record 145812 | EGFP-N 5'-CGTCGCCGTCCAGCTCGACCAG-3'
CCATCTAGTATTTCCCCTCTTTCTCTAGTATTAAACAAAATTATTTGTAGAGGCTGTTTCGTCCTCACGG
ACTCATCAGACCGGAAAGCACATCCGGTGACAGCTTCAGGCTAGCATAATACCTAGGACTGAGCTAGCTG
TAAAAGTTAGGGACTTATCAAGCGGGAGACCAGAAACAAAAAAAGGCCCCCCGTTAGGGAGGCCTTCAAT
AATTGGTTGTGTCTCAAAATCTCTGATGTACATTGCACAAGATAAAAATATATCATCATGAACAATAAAA
CTGTCTGCTTACATAAACAGTAATACAAGGGGTGTTATGAGCCATATTCAACGGGAAACGTCTTGCTCCA
GGCCGCGATTAAATTCCAACATGGATGCTGATTTATATGGGTATAAATGGGCTCGCGATAATGTCGGGCA
ATCAGGTGCGACAATCTATCGATTGTATGGGAAGCCCGATGCGCCAGAGTTGTTTCTGAAACATGGCAAA
GGTAGCGTTGCCAATGATGTTACAGATGAGATGGTCAGACTAAACTGGCTGACGGAATTTATGCCTCTTC
CGACCATCAAGCATTTTATCCGTACTCCTGATGATGCATGGTTACTCACCACTGCGATCCCCGGGAAAAC
AGCATTCCAGGTATTAGAAGAATATCCTGATTCAGGTGAAAATATTGTTGATGCGCTGGCAGTGTTCCTG
CGCCGGTTGCATTCGATTCCTGTTTGTAATTGTCCTTTTAACAGCGATCGCGTATTTCGTCTCGCTCAGG
CGCAATCACGAATGAATAACGGTTTGGTTGATGCGAGTGATTTTGATGACGAGCGTAATGGCTGGCCTGT
TGAACAAGTCTGGAAAGAA
